>Addgene plasmid #20292 | G608G lamin A minigene | addgene partial sequence | sequence record 26142 | 20292 with EGFP-C
CTGTACAAGTCCGGACTCAGATCTCGAGCTCAAGCTTCGAATTGTACGGCTCTCATCAACTCCACTGGGG
AAGAAGTGGCCATGCGCAAGCTGGTGCGCTCAGTGACTGTGGTTGAGGACGACGAGGATGAGGATGGAGA
TGACCTGCTCCATCACCACCACGGCTCCCACTGCAGCAGCTCGGGGGACCCCGCTGAGTACAACCTGCGC
TCGCGCACCGTGCTGTGCGGGACCTGCGGGCAGCCTGCCGACAAGGCATCTGCCAGCGGCTCAGGAGCCC
AGGTGGGTGGACCCATCTCCTCTGGCTCTTCTGCCTCCAGTGTCACGGTCACTCGCAGCTACCGCAGTGT
GGGGGGCAGTGGGGGTGGCAGCTTCGGGGACAATCTGGTCACCCGCTCCTACCTCCTGGGCAACTCCAGC
CCCCGAACCCAGGTGAGTTGTCTCTGCTTTTGTCTCCAAATCCTGCAGGCGGGTCCCTGGTCATCGAGGG
GTAGGACGAGGTGGCCTTGCAGGGGGGGGGAGCCTGCCTTCTCTTCCGCAGCCCGGGGGAGTGGGAGCCT
CCTCCCCACAGCCTGAGTCCTAGACAGCCCACCTCTGCATCCTGCCCCTCTTGTCTGAGCCCCAGACTGG
AGGGCAGGGGCAGGGCTGGAGTGTGAGGGATGGGGGAGATGCTACCTCCCTTCTAGGGGCCAGGGGAGGG
AGGGTCTGGGTCCAGGCCCTGCTGCTCACACCTCTCTCCTCTGTTTTCTCTCTTAGAGCCCCCAGAACTG
CAGCATCATGTAATCTGGGACCTG
