[The description below was written by a language model from this plasmid's Addgene catalogue record.]
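Description:
G608G lamin A minigene is a mammalian expression plasmid built on the Clontech pEGFP-C1 backbone, in which an N-terminal GFP is fused in frame to a truncated, intron-containing portion of human LMNA. It is propagated in E. coli under kanamycin selection, and the same resistance cassette allows G418 (neomycin) selection in mammalian cells. The record does not list the promoter or origins explicitly; pEGFP-C1 vectors normally drive the GFP fusion from the CMV immediate-early promoter.

According to the depositor's comments, genomic intron 11 (amplified from HeLa DNA) was first inserted between exons 11 and 12 of the lamin A cDNA in pEGFP-lamin A by overlapping PCR. The region from exon 1 through the first part of exon 9 was then removed by digestion, fill-in and self-ligation. What remains is the 3′ end of exon 9 through exon 12, with intron 11 as the only intron, so the transcript must be spliced in transfected cells. This version carries the silent GGC>GGT glycine codon change in exon 11 that causes Hutchinson-Gilford progeria syndrome. The plasmid name calls it G608G, while the mutation field writes G606G. The substitution triggers an aberrant splicing event that, in full-length lamin A, yields the delta50 protein lacking 50 amino acids from the globular tail domain.

The construct serves as a GFP-tagged splicing reporter for the disease-associated event, alongside a matching wild-type minigene made by the same procedure. The associated publication concerns reversal of the cellular phenotype in progeria, so it fits the testing of approaches to correct the aberrant splicing.
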