Addgene plasmid #20292: G608G lamin A minigene
Depositing lab: Tom Misteli. Depositing organization: National Cancer Institute (NCI). Publication: Reversal of the cellular phenotype in the premature aging disease Hutchinson-Gilford progeria syndrome. Scaffidi P, Misteli T. Nat Med. 2005 Apr . 11(4):440-5. 10.1038/nm1204 PubMed 15750600.
Backbone
  Vector backbone: pEGFP-C1
  Backbone manufacturer: Clontech
  Backbone size w/o insert (bp): 4700
  Vector type: Mammalian Expression
  Selectable markers: Neomycin (select with G418)
Growth in bacteria
  Bacterial resistance: Kanamycin, 50 μg/mL
  Growth temperature: 37°C
  Growth strain: DH5alpha
  Copy number: Unknown
Gene/Insert
  Gene/Insert name: lamin A (alt name: LMNA)
  Species: H. sapiens (human)
  Mutation: G606G:GGC>GGT Mutation causes aberrant splicing event, creating a mutant protein, delta50 lamin A, containing a 50 aa internal deletion in its globular tail domain.
  Entrez Gene: LMNA (a.k.a. CDCD1, CDDC, CMD1A, CMT2B1, EMD2, FPL, FPLD, FPLD2, HGPS, IDC, LDP1, LFP, LGMD1B, LMN1, LMNC, LMNL1, MADA, PRO1)
  Tag / fusion protein: GFP (N terminal on backbone)
  Cloning method: Restriction Enzyme; 5′ cloning site SacII (not destroyed); 3′ cloning site XbaI (not destroyed)
  Sequencing primers: 5′ EGFP-C
Terms and licenses: Academic/Nonprofit Terms; Industry Terms: Not Available to Industry
Depositor comments: To generate the wt lamin A minigene, intron 11 was first introduced between exon 11 and exon 12 in the lamin A cDNA in pEGFP-lamin A using a multi-step PCR reaction. In the fist step a region of the lamin A gene containing the last 156 bp of exon 11, intron 11 and the first 31 bp of exon 12 was amplified by PCR from genomic DNA obtained from HeLa cells, using the primers: LMNA-mini11wtF (5’-GCCCAGGTGGGCGGACCCATC-3’)/LMNA-mini12R (5’-CAGATTACATGATGCTGCAGTTCTG-3’). In the second step, a region of pEGFP-lamin A from the last 37 bp of exon 9 to the mutated region in exon 11 was amplified using the primers LMNA-mini9F/LMNA-mini11wtR (5’-GATGGGTCCGCCCACCTGGGC-3’). In the third step a region of pEGFP-lamin A containing the last 240 bp of exon 12 was amplified using the primers: LMNA-mini12F (5’-CAGAACTGCAGCATCATGTAATCTG-3’)/ GFPvectorR. The PCR products obtained from the first and third steps were mixed and used in a fourth PCR reaction in the presence of the primers LMNA-mini11wtF/GFPvectorR. The obtained PCR product was then mixed with the product obtained from the second step and used in a fifth PCR reaction with the primers: LMNA-mini9F/ GFPvectorR. The final amplification product was cloned into the BsiWI/XbaI site of pEGFP-lamin A to obtain wt pEGFP-lamin Aintr11. To generate the minigene wt pEGFP-lamin Aintr11 was digested with EcoRI and BstWI enzymes to remove a region of lamin A cDNA from exon 1 to the first 91 bp of exon 9, filled with Klenow enzyme and self-ligated. The mutated minigene was generated with the same procedure, substituting primers LMNA-mini11wtF e LMNA-mini11wtR respectively with: LMNA-mini11mutF (5’-GCCCAGGTGGGTGGACCCATC-3’) and LMNA-mini11mut R (5’-GATGGGTCCACCCACCTGGGC-3’).
How to cite: G608G lamin A minigene was a gift from Tom Misteli (Addgene plasmid # 20292 ; http://n2t.net/addgene:20292 ; RRID:Addgene_20292)
